>Addgene plasmid #226318 | pBz84 | addgene full sequence | sequence record 449972 | Addgene NGS Result
TTCTTGAAGACGAAAGGGCCTCGTGATACGCCTATTTTTATAGGTTAATGTCATGATAATAATGGTTTCT
TAGACGTCAGGTGGCACTTTTCGGGGAAATGTGCGCGGAACCCCTATTTGTTTATTTTTCTAAATACATT
CAAATATGTATCCGCTCATGAGACAATAACCCTGATAAATGCTTCAATAATATTGAAAAAGGAAGAGTAT
GAGTATTCAACATTTCCGTGTCGCCCTTATTCCCTTTTTTGCGGCATTTTGCCTTCCTGTTTTTGCTCAC
CCAGAAACGCTGGTGAAAGTAAAAGATGCTGAAGATCAGTTGGGTGCACGAGTGGGTTACATCGAACTGG
ATCTCAACAGCGGTAAGATCCTTGAGAGTTTTCGCCCCGAAGAACGTTTTCCAATGATGAGCACTTTTAA
AGTTCTGCTATGTGGCGCGGTATTATCCCGTGTTGACGCCGGGCAAGAGCAACTCGGTCGCCGCATACAC
TATTCTCAGAATGACTTGGTTGAGTACTCACCAGTCACAGAAAAGCATCTTACGGATGGCATGACAGTAA
GAGAATTATGCAGTGCTGCCATAACCATGAGTGATAACACTGCGGCCAACTTACTTCTGACAACGATCGG
AGGACCGAAGGAGCTAACCGCTTTTTTGCACAACATGGGGGATCATGTAACTCGCCTTGATCGTTGGGAA
CCGGAGCTGAATGAAGCCATACCAAACGACGAGCGTGACACCACGATGCCTGCAGCAATGGCAACAACGT
TGCGCAAACTATTAACTGGCGAACTACTTACTCTAGCTTCCCGGCAACAATTAATAGACTGGATGGAGGC
GGATAAAGTTGCAGGACCACTTCTGCGCTCGGCCCTTCCGGCTGGCTGGTTTATTGCTGATAAATCTGGA
GCCGGTGAGCGTGGCTCTCGCGGTATCATTGCAGCACTGGGGCCAGATGGTAAGCCCTCCCGTATCGTAG
TTATCTACACGACGGGGAGTCAGGCAACTATGGATGAACGAAATAGACAGATCGCTGAGATAGGTGCCTC
ACTGATTAAGCATTGGTAACTGTCAGACCAAGTTTACTCATATATACTTTAGATTGATTTAAAACTTCAT
TTTTAATTTAAAAGGATCTAGGTGAAGATCCTTTTTGATAATCTCATGACCAAAATCCCTTAACGTGAGT
TTTCGTTCCACTGAGCGTCAGACCCCGTAGAAAAGATCAAAGGATCTTCTTGAGATCCTTTTTTTCTGCG
CGTAATCTGCTGCTTGCAAACAAAAAAACCACCGCTACCAGCGGTGGTTTGTTTGCCGGATCAAGAGCTA
CCAACTCTTTTTCCGAAGGTAACTGGCTTCAGCAGAGCGCAGATACCAAATACTGTCCTTCTAGTGTAGC
CGTAGTTAGGCCACCACTTCAAGAACTCTGTAGCACCGCCTACATACCTCGCTCTGCTAATCCTGTTACC
AGTGGCTGCTGCCAGTGGCGATAAGTCGTGTCTTACCGGGTTGGACTCAAGACGATAGTTACCGGATAAG
GCGCAGCGGTCGGGCTGAACGGGGGGTTCGTGCACACAGCCCAGCTTGGAGCGAACGACCTACACCGAAC
TGAGATACCTACAGCGTGAGCTATGAGAAAGCGCCACGCTTCCCGAAGGGAGAAAGGCGGACAGGTATCC
GGTAAGCGGCAGGGTCGGAACAGGAGAGCGCACGAGGGAGCTTCCAGGGGGAAACGCCTGGTATCTTTAT
AGTCCTGTCGGGTTTCGCCACCTCTGACTTGAGCGTCGATTTTTGTGATGCTCGTCAGGGGGGCGGAGCC
TATGGAAAAACGCCAGCAACGCGGCCTTTTTACGGTTCCTGGCCTTTTGCTGGCCTTTTGCTCACATGTT
CTTTCCTGCGTTATCCCCTGATTCTGTGGATAACCGTATTACCGCCTTTGAGTGAGCTGATACCGCTCGC
CGCAGCCGAACGACCGAGCGCAGCGAGTCAGTGAGCGAGGAAGCGGAAGAGCGCCTGATGCGGTATTTTC
TCCTTACGCATCTGTGCGGTATTTCACACCGCAATGGTGCACTCTCAGTACAATCTGCTCTGATGCCGCA
TAGTTAAGCCAGTATACACTCCGCTATCGCTACGTGACTGGGTCATGGCTGCGCCCCGACACCCGCCAAC
ACCCGCTGACGCGCCCTGACGGGCTTGTCTGCTCCCGGCATCCGCTTACAGACAAGCTGTGACCGCCTCC
GGGAGCTGCATGTGTCAGAGGTTTTCACCGTCATCACCGAAACGCGCGAGGCAGCTGCGGTAAAGCTCAT
CAGCGTGGTCGTGAAGCGATTCACAGATGTCTGCCTGTTCATCCGCGTCCAGCTCGTTGAGTTTCTCCAG
AAGCGTTAATGTCTGGCTTCTGATAAAGCGGGCCATGTTAAGGGCGGTTTTTTCCTGTTTGGTCACTGAT
GCCTCCGTGTAAGGGGGATTTCTGTTCATGGGGGTAATGATACCGATGAAACGAGAGAGGATGCTCACGA
TACGGGTTACTGATGATGAACATGCCCGGTTACTGGAACGTTGTGAGGGTAAACAACTGGCGGTATGGAT
GCGGCGGGACCAGAGAAAAATCACTCAGGGTCAATGCCAGCGCTTCGTTAATACAGATGTAGGTGTTCCA
CAGGGTAGCCAGCAGCATCCTGCGATGCAGATCCGGAACATAATGGTGCAGGGCGCTGACTTCCGCGTTT
CCAGACTTTACGAAACACGGAAACCGAAGACCATTCATGTTGTTGCTCAGGTCGCAGACGTTTTGCAGCA
GCAGTCGCTTCACGTTCGCTCGCGTATCGGTGATTCATTCTGCTAACCAGTAAGGCAACCCCGCCAGCCT
AGCCGGGTCCTCAACGACAGGAGCACGATCATGCGCACCCGTGGCCAGGACCCAACGCTGCCCGAGATGC
GCCGCGTGCGGCTGCTGGAGATGGCGGACGCGATGGATATGTTCTGCCAAGGGTTGGTTTGCGCATTCAC
AGTTCTCCGCAAGAATTGATTGGCTCCAATTCTTGGAGTGGTGAATCCGTTAGCGAGGTGCCGCCGGCTT
CCATTCAGGTCGAGGTGGCCCGGCTCCATGCACCGCGACGCAACGCGGGGAGGCAGACAAGGTATAGGGC
GGCGCCTACAATCCATGCCAACCCGTTCCATGTGCTCGCCGAGGCGGCATAAATCGCCGTGACGATCAGC
GGTCCAATGATCGAAGTTAGGCTGGTAAGAGCCGCGAGCGATCCTTGAAGCTGTCCCTGATGGTCGTCAT
CTACCTGCCTGGACAGCATGGCCTGCAACGCGGGCATCCCGATGCCGCCGGAAGCGAGAAGAATCATAAT
GGGGAAGGCCATCCAGCCTCGCGTCGCGAACGCCAGCAAGACGTAGCCCAGCGCGTCGGCCGCCATGCCG
GCGATAATGGCCTGCTTCTCGCCGAAACGTTTGGTGGCGGGACCAGTGACGAAGGCTTGAGCGAGGGCGT
GCAAGATTCCGAATACCGCAAGCGACAGGCCGATCATCGTCGCGCTCCAGCGAAAGCGGTCCTCGCCGAA
AATGACCCAGAGCGCTGCCGGCACCTGTCCTACGAGTTGCATGATAAAGAAGACAGTCATAAGTGCGGCG
ACGATAGTCATGCCCCGCGCCCACCGGAAGGAGCTGACTGGGTTGAAGGCTCTCAAGGGCATCGGTCGAC
GCTCTCCCTTATGCGACTCCTGCATTAGGAAGCAGCCCAGTAGTAGGTTGAGGCCGTTGAGCACCGCCGC
CGCAAGGAATGGTGCATGCAAGGAGATGGCGCCCAACAGTCCCCCGGCCACGGGGCCTGCCACCATACCC
ACGCCGAAACAAGCGCTCATGAGCCCGAAGTGGCGAGCCCGATCTTCCCCATCGGTGATGTCGGCGATAT
AGGCGCCAGCAACCGCACCTGTGGCGCCGGTGATGCCGGCCACGATGCGTCCGGCGTAGAGGATCGAGAT
CTCGATCCCGCGAAATTAATACGACTCACTATAGGGACACCACAACGGTTTCCCTCTAGAAATAATTTTG
TTTAACTTTAAGAAGGAGATATACCATGTCCCACCATCATCATCATCATGCGCCAAAAAAGGTTGAAACC
GGTCACACCCTATCCGGCGGATCTGTTACGGGCACGCAAGTGGATCGTAAATCTCATGTGACTGGAAACG
AGCCGGGCACTTGCCGAGCAGTCACGGGCACCGAGTACGTAGGTACTGAGCAATTCACCTCTTTTTGCAA
TACCAGCCCCAAGCCAAATGCGACGAAGGTCAATGTGACCACAACGGCTCGTGGTCGCCCTGTTAGCGGT
ACGGAAGTTTCACGGACCGAGAAGGTAACTGGCAACGAATCCGGTGTCTGCCGTAACGTTACCGGCACCG
AATACATGAGTAATGAAGCTCACTTTTCTCTATGTGGAACAGCCGCAAAGCCTTCACAAGCGGATAAAGT
CATGTTCGGCGCCACAGCACGAACGCATCAAGTGGTCAGTGGCAGTGATGAATTCAGGCCCTCTTCTGTT
ACGGGTAACGAATCGGGTGCAAAACGCACAATTACCGGCTCGCAGTACGCAGACGAAGGTCTTGCGCGAC
TCACGATCAACGGAGCACCTGCAAAAGTAGCCAGAACCCACACCTTTGCGGGCTCTGACGTTACCGGCAC
GGAAATCGGTCGCTCTACTCGCGTAACTGGTGATGAAAGCGGTTCGTGTCGTTCAATCTCAGGCACCGAG
TATCTCAGTAACGAGCAATTCCAATCCTTTTGTGACACAAAACCTCAACGCAGCCCGTTCAAGGTTGGCC
AAGATCGCACGAACAAGGGTCAGTCTGTGACTGGTAACTTGGTTGATCGTTCCGAACTGGTTACAGGTAA
CGAACCAGGTTCATGCTCTCGGGTTACAGGCTCTCAGTATGGCCAAAGCAAAATCTGCGGTGGTGGCGTG
GGAAAAGTGCGCTCAATGCGCACCCTTCGCGGCACCTCAGTATCTGGCCAACAGCTAGATCATGCACCTA
AGATGTCCGGTGACGAGCGCGGCGGGTGCATGCCCGTCACCGGTAATGAGTACTACGGTCGTGAACATTT
CGAACCGTTTTGTACGAGCACCCCAGAGCCCGAAGCTCAATGGAGTCATCCACAGTTCGAAAAGTAAAGC
GGTTAAGATCCGGCTGCTAACAAAGCCCGAAAGGAAGCTGAGTTGGCTGCTGCCACCGCTGAGCAATAAC
TAGCATAACCCCTTGGGGCCTCTAAACGGGTCTTGAGGGGTTTTTTGCTGAAAGGAGGAACTATATCCGG
ATATCCACAGGACGGGTGTGGTCGCCATGATCGCGTAGTCGATAGTGGCTCCAAGTAGCGAAGCGAGCAG
GACTGGGCGGCGGCCAAAGCGGTCGGACAGTGCTCCGAGAACGGGTGCGCATAGAAATTGCATCAACGCA
TATAGCGCTAGCAGCACGCCATAGTGACTGGCGATGCTGTCGGAATGGACGATATCCCGCAAGAGGCCCG
GCAGTACCGGCATAACCAAGCCTATGCCTACAGCATCCAGGGTGACGGTGCCGAGGATGACGATGAGCGC
ATTGTTAGATTTCATACACGGTGCCTGACTGCGTTAGCAATTTAACTGTGATAAACTACCGCATTAAAGC
TTATCGATGATAAGCTGTCAAACATGAGAA
Features (pLannotate 1.2.2; 14 found; start..end, strand, type, name):
    104..208     +  promoter       AmpR promoter: bla
    209..1066    +  CDS            bla: BLAT_ECOLX - Experimental evidence at protein level: Swiss-Prot protein existence level 1. TEM-type are the most prevalent beta-lactamases in enterobacteria; they hydrolyze the beta-lactam bond in susceptible beta-lactam antibiotics, thus conferring resistance to penicillins and cephalosporins. TEM-3 and TEM-4 are capable of hydrolyzing cefotaxime and ceftazidime. TEM-5 is capable of hydrolyzing ceftazidime. TEM-6 is capable of hydrolyzing ceftazidime and aztreonam. TEM-8/CAZ-2, TEM- 16/CAZ-7 and TEM-24/CAZ-6 are markedly active against ceftazidime. IRT- 4 shows resistance to beta-lactamase in
   1240..1828    +  rep_origin     ori: high-copy-number ColE1/pMB1/pBR322/pUC origin of replication
   2014..2153    -  misc_feature   bom: basis of mobility region from pBR322
   2255..2446    -  CDS            rop: Rop protein, which maintains plasmids at low copy number; rop
   2463..2843    +  CDS            YPB1_ECOLX: Protein predicted: Swiss-Prot protein existence level 4. From Escherichia coli.
   3085..3985    -  CDS            TcR (fragment): tetracycline efflux protein; tet; confers resistance to tetracycline
   4007..4025    +  promoter       T7 promoter: promoter for bacteriophage T7 RNA polymerase
   4057..4079    +  RBS            RBS: efficient ribosome binding site from bacteriophage T7 gene 10 (Olins and Rangwala, 1989)
   4110..5150    +  CDS            csoS2 (fragment): CSOS2_HALNC - Experimental evidence at protein level: Swiss-Prot protein existence level 1. Unlike beta-carboxysomes, alpha-carboxysomes (Cb) can form without cargo protein. CsoS2 is essential for Cb formation and is also capable of targeting foreign proteins to the Cb. The Cb shell assembles with the aid of CsoS2; CsoS1A, CsoS1B and CsoS1C form the majority of the shell while CsoS4A and CsoS4B form vertices. CsoS1D forms pseudohexamers that probably control metabolite flux into and out of the shell. From Halothiobacillus neapolitanus (strain ATCC 23641 / c2) (Thiobacillus neapolitanus).
   5193..5242    +  CDS            SET1 (fragment): solubility-enhancement tag derived from T7 phage gene 10B
   5250..5297    +  terminator     T7 terminator: transcription terminator for bacteriophage T7 RNA polymerase
   5323..5615    -  CDS            TcR (fragment): tetracycline efflux protein; tet; confers resistance to tetracycline
   5663..5691    -  promoter       tet promoter: E. coli promoter for tetracycline efflux protein gene
