[The description below was written by a language model from this plasmid's Addgene catalogue record and pLannotate feature annotations shown in this document.]
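Description:
pBz84 is a bacterial expression plasmid built on the pET14b backbone, intended for producing a recombinant protein in E. coli for purification. It is about 5.7 kb and is maintained through a ColE1/pMB1-type origin, with the pBR322-derived bom region and rop gene also annotated. The catalogue lists it as high copy, although Rop normally moderates copy number. Selection is by ampicillin, conferred by the TEM-type beta-lactamase gene (bla) under its own promoter. Two fragments of the tetracycline resistance gene and the tet promoter flank the expression cassette. These are remnants of the pBR322 tet gene interrupted by the T7 cassette and are not expected to give a functional marker.

The insert, roughly 1.1 kb, encodes a truncated form of CsoS2 from Halothiobacillus neapolitanus, a protein essential for α-carboxysome formation that aids shell assembly. Both the N-terminal and C-terminal domains have been deleted. The insert name suggests that what remains is the wild-type set of middle-region repeats 1 to 6, though the record does not spell out this abbreviation. The coding sequence carries an N-terminal 6xHis tag and a C-terminal Strep tag, which allow affinity purification from either end and can help enrich for full-length product.

Transcription is driven by a T7 promoter with the phage T7 gene 10 ribosome binding site, and ends at the T7 terminator, so expression requires a host that supplies T7 RNA polymerase. A short downstream match annotated as a gene 10B-derived solubility tag fragment is probably residual pET vector sequence rather than part of the fusion. The associated work concerns how conserved, repetitive motifs in this intrinsically disordered protein drive carboxysome assembly.
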