Addgene plasmid #226318: pBz84
Purpose: E. coli protein expression for protein purification
Depositing lab: David Savage. Depositing organization: University of California, Berkeley. Publication: Conserved and repetitive motifs in an intrinsically disordered protein drive ⍺-carboxysome assembly. Turnsek JB, Oltrogge LM, Savage DF. J Biol Chem. 2024 Jul 4;300(8):107532. doi: 10.1016/j.jbc.2024.107532. PubMed 38971311.
Backbone
  Vector backbone: pET14b
  Vector type: Bacterial Expression
Growth in bacteria
  Bacterial resistance: Ampicillin, 100 μg/mL
  Growth temperature: 37°C
  Growth strain: DH5alpha
  Copy number: High Copy
Gene/Insert
  Gene/Insert name: 6xHis- (wtMR1-6)- strep
  Species: H. neapolitanus
  Insert size (bp): 1092
  Mutation: N-terminal domain deleted, C-terminal domain deleted
  Promoter: T7
  Tag / fusion protein: 6xHis (N terminal on insert); Strep (C terminal on insert)
  Cloning method: Unknown
Terms and licenses: Academic/Nonprofit Terms; Industry Terms: Not Available to Industry
How to cite: pBz84 was a gift from David Savage (Addgene plasmid # 226318 ; http://n2t.net/addgene:226318 ; RRID:Addgene_226318)
